>Addgene plasmid #128274 | pMTG05-Amp-FRT | depositor full sequence | sequence record 245703 | pMTG05-Amp-FRT sequence 8036 bps
GACGGATCGGGAGATCTCCCGATCCCCTATGGTGCACTCTCAGTACAATCTGCTCTGATGCCGCATAGTT
AAGCCAGTATCTGCTCCCTGCTTGTGTGTTGGAGGTCGCTGAGTAGTGCGCGAGCAAAATTTAAGCTACA
ACAAGGCAAGGCTTGACCGACAATTGCATGAAGAATCTGCTTAGGGTTAGGCGTTTTGCGCTGCTTCGCG
ATGTACGGGCCAGATATACGCGTTGACATTGATTATTGACTAGTTATTAATAGTAATCAATTACGGGGTC
ATTAGTTCATAGCCCATATATGGAGTTCCGCGTTACATAACTTACGGTAAATGGCCCGCCTGGCTGACCG
CCCAACGACCCCCGCCCATTGACGTCAATAATGACGTATGTTCCCATAGTAACGCCAATAGGGACTTTCC
ATTGACGTCAATGGGTGGAGTATTTACGGTAAACTGCCCACTTGGCAGTACATCAAGTGTATCATATGCC
AAGTACGCCCCCTATTGACGTCAATGACGGTAAATGGCCCGCCTGGCATTATGCCCAGTACATGACCTTA
TGGGACTTTCCTACTTGGCAGTACATCTACGTATTAGTCATCGCTATTACCATGGTGATGCGGTTTTGGC
AGTACATCAATGGGCGTGGATAGCGGTTTGACTCACGGGGATTTCCAAGTCTCCACCCCATTGACGTCAA
TGGGAGTTTGTTTTGGCACCAAAATCAACGGGACTTTCCAAAATGTCGTAACAACTCCGCCCCATTGACG
CAAATGGGCGGTAGGCGTGTACGGTGGGAGGTCTATATAAGCATCCCTATCAGTGATAGAGATCAGATCT
CCCTATCAGTGATAGAGAGCTGTTTTGACCTCCATAGAAGACACCGGGACCGATCCAGCCTCCGGACTCT
AGCGTTTAAACTTAAGCTTGGTACCCGGGGATCCTCTAGGGCCTCTGAGCTATTCCAGAAGTAGTGAAGA
GGCTTTTTTGGAGGCCTAGGCTTTTGCAAAAAGCTCCGGATCGATCCTGAGAACTTCAGGGTGAGTTTGG
GGACCCTTGATTGTTCTTTCTTTTTCGCTATTGTAAAATTCATGTTATATGGAGGGGGCAAAGTTTTCAG
GGTGTTGTTTAGAATGGGAAGATGTCCCTTGTATCACCATGGACCCTCATGATAATTTTGTTTCTTTCAC
TTTCTACTCTGTTGACAACCATTGTCTCCTCTTATTTTCTTTTCATTTTCTGTAACTTTTTCGTTAAACT
TTAGCTTGCATTTGTAACGAATTTTTAAATTCACTTTTGTTTATTTGTCAGATTGTAAGTACTTTCTCTA
ATCACTTTTTTTTCAAGGCAATCAGGGTATATTATATTGTACTTCAGCACAGTTTTAGAGAACAATTGTT
ATAATTAAATGATAAGGTAGAATATTTCTGCATATAAATTCTGGCTGGCGTGGAAATATTCTTATTGGTA
GAAACAACTACATCCTGGTCATCATCCTGCCTTTCTCTTTATGGTTACAATGATATACACTGTTTGAGAT
GAGGATAAAATACTCTGAGTCCAAACCGGGCCCCTCTGCTAACCATGTTCATGCCTTCTTCTTTTTCCTA
CAGGTCCTGCAGGCGCCACCATGGGTTCTAGACTGGACAAGAGCAAAGTCATAAACTCTGCTCTGGAATT
ACTCAATGAAGTCGGTATCGAAGGCCTGACGACAAGGAAACTCGCTCAAAAGCTGGGAGTTGAGCAGCCT
ACCCTGTACTGGCACGTGAAGAACAAGCGGGCCCTGCTCGATGCCCTGGCAATCGAGATGCTGGACAGGC
ATCATACCCACTTCTGCCCCCTGGAAGGCGAGTCATGGCAAGACTTTCTGCGGAACAACGCCAAGTCATT
CCGCTGTGCTCTCCTCTCACATCGCGACGGGGCTAAAGTGCATCTCGGCACCCGCCCAACAGAGAAACAG
TACGAAACCCTGGAAAATCAGCTCGCGTTCCTGTGTCAGCAAGGCTTCTCCCTGGAGAACGCACTGTACG
CTCTGTCCGCCGTGGGCCACTTTACACTGGGCTGCGTATTGGAGGATCAGGAGCATCAAGTAGCAAAAGA
GGAAAGAGAGACACCTACCACCGATTCTATGCCCCCACTTCTGAGACAAGCAATTGAGCTGTTCGACCAT
CAGGGAGCCGAACCTGCCTTCCTTTTCGGCCTGGAACTAATCATATGTGGCCTGGAGAAACAGCTAAAGT
GCGAAAGCGGCGGGCCAAAAAAGAAGAGAAAGGCTAGCGGCGCCGGCGCCTTTTTGGCTACTACACTTGA
ACGTATTGAGAAGAACTTTGTCATTACTGACCCAAGGTTGCCAGATAATCCCATTATATTCGCGTCCGAT
AGTTTCTTGCAGTTGACAGAATATAGCCGTGAAGAAATTTTGGGAAGAAACTGCAGGTTTCTACAAGGTC
CTGAAACTGATCGCGCGACAGTGAGAAAAATTAGAGATGCCATAGATAACCAAACAGAGGTCACTGTTCA
GCTGATTAATTATACAAAGAGTGGTAAAAAGTTCTGGAACCTCTTTCACTTGCAGCCTATGCGAGATCAG
AAGGGAGATGTCCAGTACTTTATTGGGGTTCAGTTGGATGGAACTGAGCATGTCCGAGATGCTGCCGAGA
GAGAGGGCGTGATGCTGGCCAAGAAGACCGCCGAGAACATCGACGAGGCCGCCTGGACCTGGAACGCCTA
CGCCTTCGCCGCCCCCTCCGGCGGCGGCTCCGGAAGCGGAGCTACTAACTTCAGCCTGCTGAAGCAGGCT
GGAGACGTGGAGGAGAACCCTGGACCTATGGTGAGCAAGGGCGAGGAGCTGTTCACCGGGGTGGTGCCCA
TCCTGGTCGAGCTGGACGGCGACGTAAACGGCCACAAGTTCAGCGTGTCCGGCGAGGGCGAGGGCGATGC
CACCTACGGCAAGCTGACCCTGAAGTTCATCTGCACCACCGGCAAGCTGCCCGTGCCCTGGCCCACCCTC
GTGACCACCCTGACCTACGGCGTGCAGTGCTTCAGCCGCTACCCCGACCACATGAAGCAGCACGACTTCT
TCAAGTCCGCCATGCCCGAAGGCTACGTCCAGGAGCGCACCATCTTCTTCAAGGACGACGGCAACTACAA
GACCCGCGCCGAGGTGAAGTTCGAGGGCGACACCCTGGTGAACCGCATCGAGCTGAAGGGCATCGACTTC
AAGGAGGACGGCAACATCCTGGGGCACAAGCTGGAGTACAACTACAACAGCCACAACGTCTATATCATGG
CCGACAAGCAGAAGAACGGCATCAAGGTGAACTTCAAGATCCGCCACAACATCGAGGACGGCAGCGTGCA
GCTCGCCGACCACTACCAGCAGAACACCCCCATCGGCGACGGCCCCGTGCTGCTGCCCGACAACCACTAC
CTGAGCACCCAGTCCGCCCTGAGCAAAGACCCCAACGAGAAGCGCGATCACATGGTCCTGCTGGAGTTCG
TGACCGCCGCCGGGATCACTCTCGGCATGGACGAGCTGTACAAGTAAACCGGTGCGGCCGCAATCAACCT
CTGGATTACAAAATTTGTGAAAGATTGACTGGTATTCTTAACTATGTTGCTCCTTTTACGCTATGTGGAT
ACGCTGCTTTAATGCCTTTGTATCATGCTATTGCTTCCCGTATGGCTTTCATTTTCTCCTCCTTGTATAA
ATCCTGGTTGCTGTCTCTTTATGAGGAGTTGTGGCCCGTTGTCAGGCAACGTGGCGTGGTGTGCACTGTG
TTTGCTGACGCAACCCCCACTGGTTGGGGCATTGCCACCACCTGTCAGCTCCTTTCCGGGACTTTCGCTT
TCCCCCTCCCTATTGCCACGGCGGAACTCATCGCCGCCTGCCTTGCCCGCTGCTGGACAGGGGCTCGGCT
GTTGGGCACTGACAATTCCGTGGTGTTGTCCTCGAGTCTAGAGGGCCCGTTTAAACCCGCTGATCAGCCT
CGACTGTGCCTTCTAGTTGCCAGCCATCTGTTGTTTGCCCCTCCCCCGTGCCTTCCTTGACCCTGGAAGG
TGCCACTCCCACTGTCCTTTCCTAATAAAATGAGGAAATTGCATCGCATTGTCTGAGTAGGTGTCATTCT
ATTCTGGGGGGTGGGGTGGGGCAGGACAGCAAGGGGGAGGATTGGGAAGACAATAGCAGGCATGCTGGGG
ATGCGGTGGGCTCTATGGCTTCTGAGGCGGAAAGAACCAGCTGGGGCTCTAGGGGGTATCCCC
[124 nt withheld, positions 4264-4387]
C
[91 nt withheld, positions 4389-4479]
AGGGTGATGGTTCACGTACCTAGAAGTTCCTATTCCGAAGTTCCTATTCTCTAGAAAGTATAGGAACTTC
CTTGGCCAAAAAGCCTGAACTCACCGCGACGTCTGTCGAGAAGTTTCTGATCGAAAAGTTCGACAGCGTC
TCCGACCTGATGCAGCTCTCGGAGGGCGAAGAATCTCGTGCTTTCAGCTTCGATGTAGGAGGGCGTGGAT
ATGTCCTGCGGGTAAATAGCTGCGCCGATGGTTTCTACAAAGATCGTTATGTTTATCGGCACTTTGCATC
GGCCGCGCTCCCGATTCCGGAAGTGCTTGACATTGGGGAATTCAGCGAGAGCCTGACCTATTGCATCTCC
CGCCGTGCACAGGGTGTCACGTTGCAAGACCTGCCTGAAACCGAACTGCCCGCTGTTCTGCAGCCGGTCG
CGGAGGCCATGGATGCGATCGCTGCGGCCGATCTTAGCCAGACGAGCGGGTTCGGCCCATTCGGACCGCA
AGGAATCGGTCAATACACTACATGGCGTGATTTCATATGCGCGATTGCTGATCCCCATGTGTATCACTGG
CAAACTGTGATGGACGACACCGTCAGTGCGTCCGTCGCGCAGGCTCTCGATGAGCTGATGCTTTGGGCCG
AGGACTGCCCCGAAGTCCGGCACCTCGTGCACGCGGATTTCGGCTCCAACAATGTCCTGACGGACAATGG
CCGCATAACAGCGGTCATTGACTGGAGCGAGGCGATGTTCGGGGATTCCCAATACGAGGTCGCCAACATC
TTCTTCTGGAGGCCGTGGTTGGCTTGTATGGAGCAGCAGACGCGCTACTTCGAGCGGAGGCATCCGGAGC
TTGCAGGATCGCCGCGGCTCCGGGCGTATATGCTCCGCATTGGTCTTGACCAACTCTATCAGAGCTTGGT
TGACGGCAATTTCGATGATGCAGCTTGGGCGCAGGGTCGATGCGACGCAATCGTCCGATCCGGAGCCGGG
ACTGTCGGGCGTACACAAATCGCCCGCAGAAGCGCGGCCGTCTGGACCGATGGCTGTGTAGAAGTACTCG
CCGATAGTGGAAACCGACGCCCCAGCACTCGTCCGAGGGCAAAGGAATAGCACGTACTACGAGATTTCGA
TTCCACCGCCGCCTTCTATGAAAGGTTGGGCTTCGGAATCGTTTTCCGGGACGCCGGCTGGATGATCCTC
CAGCGCGGGGATCTCATGCTGGAGTTCTTCGCCCACCCCAACTTGTTTATTGCAGCTTATAATGGTTACA
AATAAAGCAATAGCATCACAAATTTCACAAATAAAGCATTTTTTTCACTGCATTCTAGTTGTGGTTTGTC
CAAACTCATCAATGTATCTTATCATGTCTGTATACCGTCGACCTCTAGCTAGAGCTTGGCGTAATCATGG
TCATAGCTGTTTCCTGTGTGAAATTGTTATCCGCTCACAATTCCACACAACATACGAGCCGGAAGCATAA
AGTGTAAAGCCTGGGGTGCCTAATGAGTGAGCTAACTCACATTAATTGCGTTGCGCTCACTGCCCGCTTT
CCAGTCGGGAAACCTGTCGTGCCAGCTGCATTAATGAATCGGCCAACGCGCGGGGAGAGGCGGTTTGCGT
ATTGGGCGCTCTTCCGCTTCCTCGCTCACTGACTCGCTGCGCTCGGTCGTTCGGCTGCGGCGAGCGGTAT
CAGCTCACTCAAAGGCGGTAATACGGTTATCCACAGAATCAGGGGATAACGCAGGAAAGAACATGTGAGC
AAAAGGCCAGCAAAAGGCCAGGAACCGTAAAAAGGCCGCGTTGCTGGCGTTTTTCCATAGGCTCCGCCCC
CCTGACGAGCATCACAAAAATCGACGCTCAAGTCAGAGGTGGCGAAACCCGACAGGACTATAAAGATACC
AGGCGTTTCCCCCTGGAAGCTCCCTCGTGCGCTCTCCTGTTCCGACCCTGCCGCTTACCGGATACCTGTC
CGCCTTTCTCCCTTCGGGAAGCGTGGCGCTTTCTCATAGCTCACGCTGTAGGTATCTCAGTTCGGTGTAG
GTCGTTCGCTCCAAGCTGGGCTGTGTGCACGAACCCCCCGTTCAGCCCGACCGCTGCGCCTTATCCGGTA
ACTATCGTCTTGAGTCCAACCCGGTAAGACACGACTTATCGCCACTGGCAGCAGCCACTGGTAACAGGAT
TAGCAGAGCGAGGTATGTAGGCGGTGCTACAGAGTTCTTGAAGTGGTGGCCTAACTACGGCTACACTAGA
AGGACAGTATTTGGTATCTGCGCTCTGCTGAAGCCAGTTACCTTCGGAAAAAGAGTTGGTAGCTCTTGAT
CCGGCAAACAAACCACCGCTGGTAGCGGTGGTTTTTTTGTTTGCAAGCAGCAGATTACGCGCAGAAAAAA
AGGATCTCAAGAAGATCCTTTGATCTTTTCTACGGGGTCTGACGCTCAGTGGAACGAAAACTCACGTTAA
GGGATTTTGGTCATGAGATTATCAAAAAGGATCTTCACCTAGATCCTTTTAAATTAAAAATGAAGTTTTA
AATCAATCTAAAGTATATATGAGTAAACTTGGTCTGACAGTTACCAATGCTTAATCAGTGAGGCACCTAT
CTCAGCGATCTGTCTATTTCGTTCATCCATAGTTGCCTGACTCCCCGTCGTGTAGATAACTACGATACGG
GAGGGCTTACCATCTGGCCCCAGTGCTGCAATGATACCGCGAGACCCACGCTCACCGGCTCCAGATTTAT
CAGCAATAAACCAGCCAGCCGGAAGGGCCGAGCGCAGAAGTGGTCCTGCAACTTTATCCGCCTCCATCCA
GTCTATTAATTGTTGCCGGGAAGCTAGAGTAAGTAGTTCGCCAGTTAATAGTTTGCGCAACGTTGTTGCC
ATTGCTACAGGCATCGTGGTGTCACGCTCGTCGTTTGGTATGGCTTCATTCAGCTCCGGTTCCCAACGAT
CAAGGCGAGTTACATGATCCCCCATGTTGTGCAAAAAAGCGGTTAGCTCCTTCGGTCCTCCGATCGTTGT
CAGAAGTAAGTTGGCCGCAGTGTTATCACTCATGGTTATGGCAGCACTGCATAATTCTCTTACTGTCATG
CCATCCGTAAGATGCTTTTCTGTGACTGGTGAGTACTCAACCAAGTCATTCTGAGAATAGTGTATGCGGC
GACCGAGTTGCTCTTGCCCGGCGTCAATACGGGATAATACCGCGCCACATAGCAGAACTTTAAAAGTGCT
CATCATTGGAAAACGTTCTTCGGGGCGAAAACTCTCAAGGATCTTACCGCTGTTGAGATCCAGTTCGATG
TAACCCACTCGTGCACCCAACTGATCTTCAGCATCTTTTACTTTCACCAGCGTTTCTGGGTGAGCAAAAA
CAGGAAGGCAAAATGCCGCAAAAAAGGGAATAAGGGCGACACGGAAATGTTGAATACTCATACTCTTCCT
TTTTCAATATTATTGAAGCATTTATCAGGGTTATTGTCTCATGAGCGGATACATATTTGAATGTATTTAG
AAAAATAAACAAATAGGGGTTCCGCGCACATTTCCCCGAAAAGTGCCACCTGACGTC
Features (pLannotate 1.2.2; 27 found; start..end, strand, type, name):
     28..80      -  misc_feature   bom (fragment): basis of mobility region from pBR322
    235..614     +  enhancer       CMV enhancer: human cytomegalovirus immediate early enhancer
    615..813     +  promoter       CMV promoter: human cytomegalovirus (CMV) immediate early promoter
    812..833     +  promoter       PLtetO-1 promoter (fragment): modified phage lambda PL promoter with tet operator sites (Lutz and Bujard, 1997)
    839..858     +  promoter       tight TRE promoter (fragment): Tet-responsive promoter PTight, consisting of seven tet operator sequences followed by the minimal CMV promoter
    925..949     +  misc_feature   MCS (fragment): pUC18/19 multiple cloning site
    950..1010    +  promoter       SV40 promoter (fragment): SV40 early promoter
   1041..1613    +  intron         β-globin intron: intron from rabbit β-globin gene
   1637..2256    +  CDS            rtTA3 (fragment): reverse tetracycline transactivator 3 activates expression from Tet-responsive promoters in the presence of doxycycline
   2255..2273    +  CDS            SV40 NLS (fragment): nuclear localization signal of SV40 (simian virus 40) large T antigen
   2315..2632    +  CDS            miniSOG: miniSOG is a basic (constitutively fluorescent) cyan fluorescent protein published in 2011, derived from Arabidopsis thaliana. It requires the cofactor flavin for fluorescence.
   2828..3547    +  CDS            EGFP: the original enhanced GFP (Yang et al., 1996) mammalian codon-optimized
   3562..3950    +  misc_feature   WPRE: woodchuck hepatitis virus posttranscriptional regulatory element
   3994..4218    +  polyA_signal   bGH poly(A) signal: bovine growth hormone polyadenylation signal
   4222..4243    +  promoter       SV40 promoter (fragment): SV40 enhancer and early promoter
   4264..4497    +  rep_origin     f1 ori (fragment) (sequence partly withheld): f1 bacteriophage origin of replication; arrow indicates direction of (+) strand synthesis
   4502..4549    +  protein_bind   FRT: FLP-mediated recombination occurs in the 8-bp core sequence TCTAGAAA (Turan and Bode, 2011). FLP recombinase from the Saccharomyces cerevisiae 2μ plasmid
   4557..5579    +  CDS            HygR: aminoglycoside phosphotransferase from E. coli; aph(4)-Ia; confers resistance to hygromycin
   5589..5714    +  CDS            ble (fragment): BLE_KLEPN - Experimental evidence at protein level: Swiss-Prot protein existence level 1. Binding protein with a strong affinity to the bleomycin family of antibiotics. Binds to CL990; an antimitotic-antibiotic compound. From Klebsiella pneumoniae.
   5709..5830    +  polyA_signal   SV40 poly(A) signal: SV40 polyadenylation signal
   5903..5919    -  protein_bind   lac operator: The lac repressor binds to the lac operator to inhibit transcription in E. coli. This inhibition can be relieved by adding lactose or isopropyl-β-D-thiogalactopyranoside (IPTG). lac repressor encoded by lacI
   5927..5957    -  promoter       lac promoter: promoter for the E. coli lac operon
   5972..5993    -  protein_bind   CAP binding site: CAP binding activates transcription in the presence of cAMP. E. coli catabolite activator protein
   6006..6098    -  CDS            lacI (fragment): lac repressor; lacI; The lac repressor binds to the lac operator to inhibit transcription in E. coli. This inhibition can be relieved by adding lactose or isopropyl-β-D-thiogalactopyranoside (IPTG).
   6281..6869    -  rep_origin     ori: high-copy-number ColE1/pMB1/pBR322/pUC origin of replication
   7040..7900    -  CDS            AmpR: β-lactamase; bla; confers resistance to ampicillin, carbenicillin, and related antibiotics
   7901..8005    -  promoter       AmpR promoter: bla
