>Addgene plasmid #128274 | pMTG05-Amp-FRT | addgene full sequence | sequence record 251918 | Addgene NGS Result
GTGATGCGGTTTTGGCAGTACATCAATGGGCGTGGATAGCGGTTTGACTCACGGGGATTTCCAAGTCTCC
ACCCCATTGACGTCAATGGGAGTTTGTTTTGGCACCAAAATCAACGGGACTTTCCAAAATGTCGTAACAA
CTCCGCCCCATTGACGCAAATGGGCGGTAGGCGTGTACGGTGGGAGGTCTATATAAGCATCCCTATCAGT
GATAGAGATCAGATCTCCCTATCAGTGATAGAGAGCTGTTTTGACCTCCATAGAAGACACCGGGACCGAT
CCAGCCTCCGGACTCTAGCGTTTAAACTTAAGCTTGGTACCCGGGGATCCTCTAGGGCCTCTGAGCTATT
CCAGAAGTAGTGAAGAGGCTTTTTTGGAGGCCTAGGCTTTTGCAAAAAGCTCCGGATCGATCCTGAGAAC
TTCAGGGTGAGTTTGGGGACCCTTGATTGTTCTTTCTTTTTCGCTATTGTAAAATTCATGTTATATGGAG
GGGGCAAAGTTTTCAGGGTGTTGTTTAGAATGGGAAGATGTCCCTTGTATCACCATGGACCCTCATGATA
ATTTTGTTTCTTTCACTTTCTACTCTGTTGACAACCATTGTCTCCTCTTATTTTCTTTTCATTTTCTGTA
ACTTTTTCGTTAAACTTTAGCTTGCATTTGTAACGAATTTTTAAATTCACTTTTGTTTATTTGTCAGATT
GTAAGTACTTTCTCTAATCACTTTTTTTTCAAGGCAATCAGGGTATATTATATTGTACTTCAGCACAGTT
TTAGAGAACAATTGTTATAATTAAATGATAAGGTAGAATATTTCTGCATATAAATTCTGGCTGGCGTGGA
AATATTCTTATTGGTAGAAACAACTACATCCTGGTCATCATCCTGCCTTTCTCTTTATGGTTACAATGAT
ATACACTGTTTGAGATGAGGATAAAATACTCTGAGTCCAAACCGGGCCCCTCTGCTAACCATGTTCATGC
CTTCTTCTTTTTCCTACAGGTCCTGCAGGCGCCACCATGGGTTCTAGACTGGACAAGAGCAAAGTCATAA
ACTCTGCTCTGGAATTACTCAATGAAGTCGGTATCGAAGGCCTGACGACAAGGAAACTCGCTCAAAAGCT
GGGAGTTGAGCAGCCTACCCTGTACTGGCACGTGAAGAACAAGCGGGCCCTGCTCGATGCCCTGGCAATC
GAGATGCTGGACAGGCATCATACCCACTTCTGCCCCCTGGAAGGCGAGTCATGGCAAGACTTTCTGCGGA
ACAACGCCAAGTCATTCCGCTGTGCTCTCCTCTCACATCGCGACGGGGCTAAAGTGCATCTCGGCACCCG
CCCAACAGAGAAACAGTACGAAACCCTGGAAAATCAGCTCGCGTTCCTGTGTCAGCAAGGCTTCTCCCTG
GAGAACGCACTGTACGCTCTGTCCGCCGTGGGCCACTTTACACTGGGCTGCGTATTGGAGGATCAGGAGC
ATCAAGTAGCAAAAGAGGAAAGAGAGACACCTACCACCGATTCTATGCCCCCACTTCTGAGACAAGCAAT
TGAGCTGTTCGACCATCAGGGAGCCGAACCTGCCTTCCTTTTCGGCCTGGAACTAATCATATGTGGCCTG
GAGAAACAGCTAAAGTGCGAAAGCGGCGGGCCAAAAAAGAAGAGAAAGGCTAGCGGCGCCGGCGCCTTTT
TGGCTACTACACTTGAACGTATTGAGAAGAACTTTGTCATTACTGACCCAAGGTTGCCAGATAATCCCAT
TATATTCGCGTCCGATAGTTTCTTGCAGTTGACAGAATATAGCCGTGAAGAAATTTTGGGAAGAAACTGC
AGGTTTCTACAAGGTCCTGAAACTGATCGCGCGACAGTGAGAAAAATTAGAGATGCCATAGATAACCAAA
CAGAGGTCACTGTTCAGCTGATTAATTATACAAAGAGTGGTAAAAAGTTCTGGAACCTCTTTCACTTGCA
GCCTATGCGAGATCAGAAGGGAGATGTCCAGTACTTTATTGGGGTTCAGTTGGATGGAACTGAGCATGTC
CGAGATGCTGCCGAGAGAGAGGGCGTGATGCTGGCCAAGAAGACCGCCGAGAACATCGACGAGGCCGCCT
GGACCTGGAACGCCTACGCCTTCGCCGCCCCCTCCGGCGGCGGCTCCGGAAGCGGAGCTACTAACTTCAG
CCTGCTGAAGCAGGCTGGAGACGTGGAGGAGAACCCTGGACCTATGGTGAGCAAGGGCGAGGAGCTGTTC
ACCGGGGTGGTGCCCATCCTGGTCGAGCTGGACGGCGACGTAAACGGCCACAAGTTCAGCGTGTCCGGCG
AGGGCGAGGGCGATGCCACCTACGGCAAGCTGACCCTGAAGTTCATCTGCACCACCGGCAAGCTGCCCGT
GCCCTGGCCCACCCTCGTGACCACCCTGACCTACGGCGTGCAGTGCTTCAGCCGCTACCCCGACCACATG
AAGCAGCACGACTTCTTCAAGTCCGCCATGCCCGAAGGCTACGTCCAGGAGCGCACCATCTTCTTCAAGG
ACGACGGCAACTACAAGACCCGCGCCGAGGTGAAGTTCGAGGGCGACACCCTGGTGAACCGCATCGAGCT
GAAGGGCATCGACTTCAAGGAGGACGGCAACATCCTGGGGCACAAGCTGGAGTACAACTACAACAGCCAC
AACGTCTATATCATGGCCGACAAGCAGAAGAACGGCATCAAGGTGAACTTCAAGATCCGCCACAACATCG
AGGACGGCAGCGTGCAGCTCGCCGACCACTACCAGCAGAACACCCCCATCGGCGACGGCCCCGTGCTGCT
GCCCGACAACCACTACCTGAGCACCCAGTCCGCCCTGAGCAAAGACCCCAACGAGAAGCGCGATCACATG
GTCCTGCTGGAGTTCGTGACCGCCGCCGGGATCACTCTCGGCATGGACGAGCTGTACAAGTAAACCGGTG
CGGCCGCAATCAACCTCTGGATTACAAAATTTGTGAAAGATTGACTGGTATTCTTAACTATGTTGCTCCT
TTTACGCTATGTGGATACGCTGCTTTAATGCCTTTGTATCATGCTATTGCTTCCCGTATGGCTTTCATTT
TCTCCTCCTTGTATAAATCCTGGTTGCTGTCTCTTTATGAGGAGTTGTGGCCCGTTGTCAGGCAACGTGG
CGTGGTGTGCACTGTGTTTGCTGACGCAACCCCCACTGGTTGGGGCATTGCCACCACCTGTCAGCTCCTT
TCCGGGACTTTCGCTTTCCCCCTCCCTATTGCCACGGCGGAACTCATCGCCGCCTGCCTTGCCCGCTGCT
GGACAGGGGCTCGGCTGTTGGGCACTGACAATTCCGTGGTGTTGTCCTCGAGTCTAGAGGGCCCGTTTAA
ACCCGCTGATCAGCCTCGACTGTGCCTTCTAGTTGCCAGCCATCTGTTGTTTGCCCCTCCCCCGTGCCTT
CCTTGACCCTGGAAGGTGCCACTCCCACTGTCCTTTCCTAATAAAATGAGGAAATTGCATCGCATTGTCT
GAGTAGGTGTCATTCTATTCTGGGGGGTGGGGTGGGGCAGGACAGCAAGGGGGAGGATTGGGAAGACAAT
AGCAGGCATGCTGGGGATGCGGTGGGCTCTATGGCTTCTGAGGCGGAAAGAACCAGCTGGGGCTCTAGGG
GGTATCCCC
[124 nt withheld, positions 3650-3773]
C
[91 nt withheld, positions 3775-3865]
AGGGTGATGGTTCACGTACCTAGAAGTTCCTATTCCGAAGTTCCTATTCTCTAGAAAGTATAGGAACTTC
CTTGGCCAAAAAGCCTGAACTCACCGCGACGTCTGTCGAGAAGTTTCTGATCGAAAAGTTCGACAGCGTC
TCCGACCTGATGCAGCTCTCGGAGGGCGAAGAATCTCGTGCTTTCAGCTTCGATGTAGGAGGGCGTGGAT
ATGTCCTGCGGGTAAATAGCTGCGCCGATGGTTTCTACAAAGATCGTTATGTTTATCGGCACTTTGCATC
GGCCGCGCTCCCGATTCCGGAAGTGCTTGACATTGGGGAATTCAGCGAGAGCCTGACCTATTGCATCTCC
CGCCGTGCACAGGGTGTCACGTTGCAAGACCTGCCTGAAACCGAACTGCCCGCTGTTCTGCAGCCGGTCG
CGGAGGCCATGGATGCGATCGCTGCGGCCGATCTTAGCCAGACGAGCGGGTTCGGCCCATTCGGACCGCA
AGGAATCGGTCAATACACTACATGGCGTGATTTCATATGCGCGATTGCTGATCCCCATGTGTATCACTGG
CAAACTGTGATGGACGACACCGTCAGTGCGTCCGTCGCGCAGGCTCTCGATGAGCTGATGCTTTGGGCCG
AGGACTGCCCCGAAGTCCGGCACCTCGTGCACGCGGATTTCGGCTCCAACAATGTCCTGACGGACAATGG
CCGCATAACAGCGGTCATTGACTGGAGCGAGGCGATGTTCGGGGATTCCCAATACGAGGTCGCCAACATC
TTCTTCTGGAGGCCGTGGTTGGCTTGTATGGAGCAGCAGACGCGCTACTTCGAGCGGAGGCATCCGGAGC
TTGCAGGATCGCCGCGGCTCCGGGCGTATATGCTCCGCATTGGTCTTGACCAACTCTATCAGAGCTTGGT
TGACGGCAATTTCGATGATGCAGCTTGGGCGCAGGGTCGATGCGACGCAATCGTCCGATCCGGAGCCGGG
ACTGTCGGGCGTACACAAATCGCCCGCAGAAGCGCGGCCGTCTGGACCGATGGCTGTGTAGAAGTACTCG
CCGATAGTGGAAACCGACGCCCCAGCACTCGTCCGAGGGCAAAGGAATAGCACGTACTACGAGATTTCGA
TTCCACCGCCGCCTTCTATGAAAGGTTGGGCTTCGGAATCGTTTTCCGGGACGCCGGCTGGATGATCCTC
CAGCGCGGGGATCTCATGCTGGAGTTCTTCGCCCACCCCAACTTGTTTATTGCAGCTTATAATGGTTACA
AATAAAGCAATAGCATCACAAATTTCACAAATAAAGCATTTTTTTCACTGCATTCTAGTTGTGGTTTGTC
CAAACTCATCAATGTATCTTATCATGTCTGTATACCGTCGACCTCTAGCTAGAGCTTGGCGTAATCATGG
TCATAGCTGTTTCCTGTGTGAAATTGTTATCCGCTCACAATTCCACACAACATACGAGCCGGAAGCATAA
AGTGTAAAGCCTGGGGTGCCTAATGAGTGAGCTAACTCACATTAATTGCGTTGCGCTCACTGCCCGCTTT
CCAGTCGGGAAACCTGTCGTGCCAGCTGCATTAATGAATCGGCCAACGCGCGGGGAGAGGCGGTTTGCGT
ATTGGGCGCTCTTCCGCTTCCTCGCTCACTGACTCGCTGCGCTCGGTCGTTCGGCTGCGGCGAGCGGTAT
CAGCTCACTCAAAGGCGGTAATACGGTTATCCACAGAATCAGGGGATAACGCAGGAAAGAACATGTGAGC
AAAAGGCCAGCAAAAGGCCAGGAACCGTAAAAAGGCCGCGTTGCTGGCGTTTTTCCATAGGCTCCGCCCC
CCTGACGAGCATCACAAAAATCGACGCTCAAGTCAGAGGTGGCGAAACCCGACAGGACTATAAAGATACC
AGGCGTTTCCCCCTGGAAGCTCCCTCGTGCGCTCTCCTGTTCCGACCCTGCCGCTTACCGGATACCTGTC
CGCCTTTCTCCCTTCGGGAAGCGTGGCGCTTTCTCATAGCTCACGCTGTAGGTATCTCAGTTCGGTGTAG
GTCGTTCGCTCCAAGCTGGGCTGTGTGCACGAACCCCCCGTTCAGCCCGACCGCTGCGCCTTATCCGGTA
ACTATCGTCTTGAGTCCAACCCGGTAAGACACGACTTATCGCCACTGGCAGCAGCCACTGGTAACAGGAT
TAGCAGAGCGAGGTATGTAGGCGGTGCTACAGAGTTCTTGAAGTGGTGGCCTAACTACGGCTACACTAGA
AGAACAGTATTTGGTATCTGCGCTCTGCTGAAGCCAGTTACCTTCGGAAAAAGAGTTGGTAGCTCTTGAT
CCGGCAAACAAACCACCGCTGGTAGCGGTGGTTTTTTTGTTTGCAAGCAGCAGATTACGCGCAGAAAAAA
AGGATCTCAAGAAGATCCTTTGATCTTTTCTACGGGGTCTGACGCTCAGTGGAACGAAAACTCACGTTAA
GGGATTTTGGTCATGAGATTATCAAAAAGGATCTTCACCTAGATCCTTTTAAATTAAAAATGAAGTTTTA
AATCAATCTAAAGTATATATGAGTAAACTTGGTCTGACAGTTACCAATGCTTAATCAGTGAGGCACCTAT
CTCAGCGATCTGTCTATTTCGTTCATCCATAGTTGCCTGACTCCCCGTCGTGTAGATAACTACGATACGG
GAGGGCTTACCATCTGGCCCCAGTGCTGCAATGATACCGCGAGACCCACGCTCACCGGCTCCAGATTTAT
CAGCAATAAACCAGCCAGCCGGAAGGGCCGAGCGCAGAAGTGGTCCTGCAACTTTATCCGCCTCCATCCA
GTCTATTAATTGTTGCCGGGAAGCTAGAGTAAGTAGTTCGCCAGTTAATAGTTTGCGCAACGTTGTTGCC
ATTGCTACAGGCATCGTGGTGTCACGCTCGTCGTTTGGTATGGCTTCATTCAGCTCCGGTTCCCAACGAT
CAAGGCGAGTTACATGATCCCCCATGTTGTGCAAAAAAGCGGTTAGCTCCTTCGGTCCTCCGATCGTTGT
CAGAAGTAAGTTGGCCGCAGTGTTATCACTCATGGTTATGGCAGCACTGCATAATTCTCTTACTGTCATG
CCATCCGTAAGATGCTTTTCTGTGACTGGTGAGTACTCAACCAAGTCATTCTGAGAATAGTGTATGCGGC
GACCGAGTTGCTCTTGCCCGGCGTCAATACGGGATAATACCGCGCCACATAGCAGAACTTTAAAAGTGCT
CATCATTGGAAAACGTTCTTCGGGGCGAAAACTCTCAAGGATCTTACCGCTGTTGAGATCCAGTTCGATG
TAACCCACTCGTGCACCCAACTGATCTTCAGCATCTTTTACTTTCACCAGCGTTTCTGGGTGAGCAAAAA
CAGGAAGGCAAAATGCCGCAAAAAAGGGAATAAGGGCGACACGGAAATGTTGAATACTCATACTCTTCCT
TTTTCAATATTATTGAAGCATTTATCAGGGTTATTGTCTCATGAGCGGATACATATTTGAATGTATTTAG
AAAAATAAACAAATAGGGGTTCCGCGCACATTTCCCCGAAAAGTGCCACCTGACGTCGACGGATCGGGAG
ATCTCCCGATCCCCTATGGTGCACTCTCAGTACAATCTGCTCTGATGCCGCATAGTTAAGCCAGTATCTG
CTCCCTGCTTGTGTGTTGGAGGTCGCTGAGTAGTGCGCGAGCAAAATTTAAGCTACAACAAGGCAAGGCT
TGACCGACAATTGCATGAAGAATCTGCTTAGGGTTAGGCGTTTTGCGCTGCTTCGCGATGTACGGGCCAG
ATATACGCGTTGACATTGATTATTGACTAGTTATTAATAGTAATCAATTACGGGGTCATTAGTTCATAGC
CCATATATGGAGTTCCGCGTTACATAACTTACGGTAAATGGCCCGCCTGGCTGACCGCCCAACGACCCCC
GCCCATTGACGTCAATAATGACGTATGTTCCCATAGTAACGCCAATAGGGACTTTCCATTGACGTCAATG
GGTGGAGTATTTACGGTAAACTGCCCACTTGGCAGTACATCAAGTGTATCATATGCCAAGTACGCCCCCT
ATTGACGTCAATGACGGTAAATGGCCCGCCTGGCATTATGCCCAGTACATGACCTTATGGGACTTTCCTA
CTTGGCAGTACATCTACGTATTAGTCATCGCTATTACCATG
Features (pLannotate 1.2.2; 27 found; start..end, strand, type, name):
      1..199     +  promoter       CMV promoter: human cytomegalovirus (CMV) immediate early promoter
    198..219     +  promoter       PLtetO-1 promoter (fragment): modified phage lambda PL promoter with tet operator sites (Lutz and Bujard, 1997)
    225..244     +  promoter       tight TRE promoter (fragment): Tet-responsive promoter PTight, consisting of seven tet operator sequences followed by the minimal CMV promoter
    311..335     +  misc_feature   MCS (fragment): pUC18/19 multiple cloning site
    336..396     +  promoter       SV40 promoter (fragment): SV40 early promoter
    427..999     +  intron         β-globin intron: intron from rabbit β-globin gene
   1023..1642    +  CDS            rtTA3 (fragment): reverse tetracycline transactivator 3 activates expression from Tet-responsive promoters in the presence of doxycycline
   1641..1659    +  CDS            SV40 NLS (fragment): nuclear localization signal of SV40 (simian virus 40) large T antigen
   1701..2018    +  CDS            miniSOG: miniSOG is a basic (constitutively fluorescent) cyan fluorescent protein published in 2011, derived from Arabidopsis thaliana. It requires the cofactor flavin for fluorescence.
   2214..2933    +  CDS            EGFP: the original enhanced GFP (Yang et al., 1996) mammalian codon-optimized
   2948..3336    +  misc_feature   WPRE: woodchuck hepatitis virus posttranscriptional regulatory element
   3380..3604    +  polyA_signal   bGH poly(A) signal: bovine growth hormone polyadenylation signal
   3608..3629    +  promoter       SV40 promoter (fragment): SV40 enhancer and early promoter
   3650..3883    +  rep_origin     f1 ori (fragment) (sequence partly withheld): f1 bacteriophage origin of replication; arrow indicates direction of (+) strand synthesis
   3888..3935    +  protein_bind   FRT: FLP-mediated recombination occurs in the 8-bp core sequence TCTAGAAA (Turan and Bode, 2011). FLP recombinase from the Saccharomyces cerevisiae 2μ plasmid
   3943..4965    +  CDS            HygR: aminoglycoside phosphotransferase from E. coli; aph(4)-Ia; confers resistance to hygromycin
   4975..5100    +  CDS            ble (fragment): BLE_KLEPN - Experimental evidence at protein level: Swiss-Prot protein existence level 1. Binding protein with a strong affinity to the bleomycin family of antibiotics. Binds to CL990; an antimitotic-antibiotic compound. From Klebsiella pneumoniae.
   5095..5216    +  polyA_signal   SV40 poly(A) signal: SV40 polyadenylation signal
   5289..5305    -  protein_bind   lac operator: The lac repressor binds to the lac operator to inhibit transcription in E. coli. This inhibition can be relieved by adding lactose or isopropyl-β-D-thiogalactopyranoside (IPTG). lac repressor encoded by lacI
   5313..5343    -  promoter       lac promoter: promoter for the E. coli lac operon
   5358..5379    -  protein_bind   CAP binding site: CAP binding activates transcription in the presence of cAMP. E. coli catabolite activator protein
   5392..5484    -  CDS            lacI (fragment): lac repressor; lacI; The lac repressor binds to the lac operator to inhibit transcription in E. coli. This inhibition can be relieved by adding lactose or isopropyl-β-D-thiogalactopyranoside (IPTG).
   5667..6255    -  rep_origin     ori: high-copy-number ColE1/pMB1/pBR322/pUC origin of replication
   6426..7286    -  CDS            AmpR: β-lactamase; bla; confers resistance to ampicillin, carbenicillin, and related antibiotics
   7287..7391    -  promoter       AmpR promoter: bla
   7450..7502    -  misc_feature   bom (fragment): basis of mobility region from pBR322
   7657..8036    +  enhancer       CMV enhancer: human cytomegalovirus immediate early enhancer
