[The description below was written by a language model from this plasmid's Addgene catalogue record and pLannotate feature annotations shown in this document.]
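Description:
pMTG05-Amp-FRT is an 8,036-bp mammalian expression and synthetic-biology plasmid built on the pDN-D2irTN2aG5kwh backbone. It carries the TIP-LITer2.0 optogenetic gene circuit. In E. coli it is maintained through a high-copy ColE1/pUC-type origin and selected with ampicillin (AmpR under its own bla promoter); a partial f1 origin is also annotated. For mammalian cells it provides a hygromycin resistance gene placed directly downstream of a single FRT site and followed by an SV40 poly(A) signal. No full promoter is annotated immediately upstream of HygR. This layout is characteristic of vectors meant for FLP-mediated integration into a genomic FRT landing site, where the marker becomes expressed after recombination, although the record does not state this use explicitly.

The payload is a single transcription unit driven by the CMV enhancer/promoter, modified with two tet operator sites, which the annotation software picks up as short PLtetO-1 and TRE fragments. A rabbit β-globin intron follows. Next comes the synthetic TetR-LOV-TIP fusion, then a P2A peptide and EGFP, with a WPRE and bGH poly(A) signal at the 3′ end. The automated labels "rtTA3 fragment" and "miniSOG" most likely reflect homology to the TetR and LOV-domain portions of the fusion, and an SV40 NLS fragment lies between them.

Because TetR binds the operators in its own promoter, the circuit is a negative-feedback loop. The LOV domain is presumably used to make the tet-inhibiting peptide light-responsive so that illumination relieves repression. EGFP is co-translated through P2A and so reports circuit output. According to the associated publication title, the design is used for light-controlled, noise-reducing gene expression in human cells. The depositor and sequencing-derived records describe the same features and differ only in their start coordinate.
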