Addgene plasmid #128274: pMTG05-Amp-FRT
Purpose: TIP-LITer2.0 gene circuit with the following architecture: CMV-TetOx2-TetR-LOV-TIP-P2A-GFP
Depositing lab: Gabor Balazsi. Depositing organization: Stony Brook University. Publication: Noise-reducing optogenetic negative-feedback gene circuits in human cells. Guinn MT, Balazsi G. Nucleic Acids Res. 2019 Jul 3. pii: 5527975. doi: 10.1093/nar/gkz556. PubMed 31269201.
Backbone
  Vector backbone: pDN-D2irTN2aG5kwh
  Vector type: Mammalian Expression, Synthetic Biology
  Selectable markers: Hygromycin
Growth in bacteria
  Bacterial resistance: Ampicillin, 100 μg/mL
  Growth temperature: 37°C
  Growth strain: DH5alpha
  Copy number: Unknown
Gene/Insert 1
  Gene/Insert name: TetR-LOV-TIP (alt name: Tetracycline repressor, Light-oxygen-voltage-sensing domain, tet-inhibiting peptide)
  Species: Synthetic
  Promoter: CMV
  Cloning method: Gibson Cloning
  Sequencing primers: 5′ tttttggctactacacttg
Gene/Insert 2
  Gene/Insert name: EGFP
  Species: Synthetic
  Promoter: CMV
  Cloning method: Gibson Cloning
  Sequencing primers: 5′ CCTACGGCAAGCTGACCCTGAA
Terms and licenses: Academic/Nonprofit Terms; Industry Terms: Not Available to Industry
Depositor comments: Additional relevant information can be found from this publciation: Nevozhay et al Nat Commun. 2013 Feb 5;4:1451. doi: 10.1038/ncomms2471
How to cite: pMTG05-Amp-FRT was a gift from Gabor Balazsi (Addgene plasmid # 128274 ; http://n2t.net/addgene:128274 ; RRID:Addgene_128274)
